>Addgene plasmid #81049 | pTG-mTDGa.1 | depositor full sequence | sequence record 153697 | pTG-mTDGa.1 sequence 7818 bps
TAATACGACTCACTATAGGGGAATTGTGAGCGGATAACAATTCCCCTCTAGAAATAATTTTGTTTAACTT
TAAGAAGGAGATATAACCATGGACGCAGAGGCCGCGCGCAGCTATTCTCTGGAGCAAGTTCAAGCTTTGT
ATTCATTTCCATTTCAACAAATGATGGCAGAAGTTCCTAACATGGCAGTCACGACTGGACAGCAGGTGCC
AGCAGTAGCTCCTAACATGGCAACCGTGACAGAACAGCAGGTGCCCGCAGACGCTCCTGTCCAGGAACCT
GCACCAGAAGCTCCAAAGAGAAGGAAAAGGAAACCCAGAGCAGCAGAGCCCCAGGAACCAGTGGAGCCCA
AAAAACCTGCTACGTCGAAGAAATCCGGCAAGTCTACAAAATCAAAGGAAAAGCAGGAGAAAATCACAGA
CGCGTTTAAAGTGAAAAGGAAAGTGGACCGCTTCAACGGCGTCTCTGAAGCTGAGCTTCTGACCAAGACT
CTTCCTGACATTTTGACCTTCAATCTGGATATTGTGATCATTGGCATTGCCCCGGGATTAATGGCTGCTT
ACAAAGGACATCACTACCCTGGGCCTGGAAATCACTTCTGGAAGTGTCTGTTCATGTCGGGGCTGAGTGA
GGTGCAGCTGAATCACATGGATGACCACACCTTACCCGGCAAGTACGGCATCGGATTCACCAACATGGTG
GAACGGACGACGCCGGGCAGCAAGGATCTGTCTAGTAAAGAGTTCCGGGAAGGAGGGCGCATCCTGGTGC
AGAAACTGCAGAAATATCAGCCACGAATAGCGGTGTTTAATGGAAAATGTATTTATGAAATTTTCAGTAA
AGAAGTTTTTGGAGTAAAGGTTAAGAACTTGGAATTTGGGCTTCAACCCCACAAGATCCCAGACACAGAA
ACTCTGTGCTACGTCATGCCGTCGTCCAGCGCCAGATGTGCTCAGTTTCCCCGGGCCCAGGACAAAGTTC
ATTACTACATTAAGCTGAAGGACTTGAGAGACCAGCTGAAAGGCATTGAACGCAACACCGACGTTCAGGA
AGTGCAGTATACATTTGACCTGCAGCTTGCGCAAGAGGACGCAAAGAAGATGGCTGTTAAGGAAGAAAAG
TATGATCCAGGCTATGAGGCAGCTTACGGCGGCGCCTATGGGGAAAACCCATGTAATGGGGAACCTTGTG
GCATTGCTTCAAATGGGCTAACAGCCCACAGTGCGGAGCCGAGAGGAGAAGCGACCCCCGGCGATGTTCC
AAATGGGCAGTGGATGGCACAGTCGTTTGCAGAGCAGATCCCTTCTTTTAATAATTGTGGGACCCGAGAG
CAGGAAGAAGAGAGCCACGCTCTCGAGCTGGAAGTTCTGTTCCAGGGGCCCGGATCCGGAATGTCCCCTA
TACTAGGTTATTGGAAAATTAAGGGCCTTGTGCAACCCACTCGACTTCTTTTGGAATATCTTGAAGAAAA
ATATGAAGAGCATTTGTATGAGCGCGATGAAGGTGATAAATGGCGAAACAAAAAGTTTGAATTGGGTTTG
GAGTTTCCCAATCTTCCTTATTATATTGATGGTGATGTTAAATTAACACAGTCTATGGCCATCATACGTT
ATATAGCTGACAAGCACAACATGTTGGGTGGTTGTCCAAAAGAGCGTGCAGAGATTTCAATGCTTGAAGG
AGCGGTTTTGGATATTAGATACGGTGTTTCGAGAATTGCATATAGTAAAGACTTTGAAACTCTCAAAGTT
GATTTTCTTAGCAAGCTACCTGAAATGCTGAAAATGTTCGAAGATCGTTTATGTCATAAAACATATTTAA
ATGGTGATCATGTAACCCATCCTGACTTCATGTTGTATGACGCTCTTGATGTTGTTTTATACATGGACCC
AATGTGCCTGGATGCGTTCCCAAAATTAGTTTGTTTTAAAAAACGTATTGAAGCTATCCCACAAATTGAT
AAGTACTTGAAATCCAGCAAGTATATAGCATGGCCTTTGCAGGGCTGGCAAGCCACGTTTGGTGGTGGCG
ACCATCCTCCAAAATAGATCCGGCTGCTAACAAAGCCCGAAAGGAAGCTGAGTTGGCTGCTGCCACCGCT
GAGCAATAACTAGCATAACCCCTTGGGGCCTCTAAACGGGTCTTGAGGGGTTTTTTGCTGAAAGGAGGAA
CTATATCCGGATAACTACGTCAGGTGGCACTTTTCGGGGAAATGTGCGCGGAACCCCTATTTGTTTATTT
TTCTAAATACATTCAAATATGTATCCGCTCATGAGACAATAACCCTGATAAATGCTTCAATAATATTGAA
AAAGGAAGAGTATGAGTATTCAACATTTCCGTGTCGCCCTTATTCCCTTTTTTGCGGCATTTTGCCTTCC
TGTTTTTGCTCACCCAGAAACGCTGGTGAAAGTAAAAGATGCTGAAGATCAGTTGGGTGCACGAGTGGGT
TACATCGAACTGGATCTCAACAGCGGTAAGATCCTTGAGAGTTTTCGCCCCGAAGAACGTTCTCCAATGA
TGAGCACTTTTAAAGTTCTGCTATGTGGCGCGGTATTATCCCGTGTTGACGCCGGGCAAGAGCAACTCGG
TCGCCGCATACACTATTCTCAGAATGACTTGGTTGAGTACTCACCAGTCACAGAAAAGCATCTTACGGAT
GGCATGACAGTAAGAGAATTATGCAGTGCTGCCATAACCATGAGTGATAACACTGCGGCCAACTTACTTC
TGACAACGATCGGAGGACCGAAGGAGCTAACCGCTTTTTTGCACAACATGGGGGATCATGTAACTCGCCT
TGATCGTTGGGAACCGGAGCTGAATGAAGCCATACCAAACGACGAGCGTGACACCACGATGCCTGTAGCA
ATGGCAACAACGTTGCGCAAACTATTAACTGGCGAACTACTTACTCTAGCTTCCCGGCAACAATTAATAG
ACTGGATGGAGGCGGATAAAGTTGCAGGACCACTTCTGCGCTCGGCCCTTCCGGCTGGCTGGTTTATTGC
TGATAAATCTGGAGCCGGTGAGCGTGGGTCTCGCGGTATCATTGCAGCACTGGGGCCAGATGGTAAGCCC
TCCCGTATCGTAGTTATCTACACGACGGGGAGTCAGGCAACTATGGATGAACGAAATAGACAGATCGCTG
AGATAGGTGCCTCACTGATTAAGCATTGGTAACTGTCAGACCAAGTTTACTCATATATACTTTAGATTGA
TT
[38 nt withheld, positions 3223-3260]
A
[37 nt withheld, positions 3262-3298]
ATTTTGTTAAAATTCGCGTTAAATTTTTGTTAAATCAGCTCATTTTTTAACCAATAGGCCGAAATCGGCA
AAATCCCTTATAAATCAAAAGAATAGCCCGAGATAGGGT
[37 nt withheld, positions 3408-3444]
AAAGAACGTGGACTCCAACGTCAAAGG
[141 nt withheld, positions 3472-3612]
G
[125 nt withheld, positions 3614-3738]
AAAGGATCTAGGTGAAGATCCTTTTTGATAATCTCATGACCAAAATCCCTTAACGTGAGTTTTCGTTCCA
CTGAGCGTCAGACCCCGTAGAAAAGATCAAAGGATCTTCTTGAGATCCTTTTTTTCTGCGCGTAATCTGC
TGCTTGCAAACAAAAAAACCACCGCTACCAGCGGTGGTTTGTTTGCCGGATCAAGAGCTACCAACTCTTT
TTCCGAAGGTAACTGGCTTCAGCAGAGCGCAGATACCAAATACTGTCCTTCTAGTGTAGCCGTAGTTAGG
CCACCACTTCAAGAACTCTGTAGCACCGCCTACATACCTCGCTCTGCTAATCCTGTTACCAGTGGCTGCT
GCCAGTGGCGATAAGTCGTGTCTTACCGGGTTGGACTCAAGACGATAGTTACCGGATAAGGCGCAGCGGT
CGGGCTGAACGGGGGGTTCGTGCACACAGCCCAGCTTGGAGCGAACGACCTACACCGAACTGAGATACCT
ACAGCGTGAGCTATGAGAAAGCGCCACGCTTCCCGAAGGGAGAAAGGCGGACAGGTATCCGGTAAGCGGC
AGGGTCGGAACAGGAGAGCGCACGAGGGAGCTTCCAGGGGGAAACGCCTGGTATCTTTATAGTCCTGTCG
GGTTTCGCCACCTCTGACTTGAGCGTCGATTTTTGTGATGCTCGTCAGGGGGGCGGAGCCTATGGAAAAA
CGCCAGCAACGCGGCCTTTTTACGGTTCCTGGCCTTTTGCTGGCCTTTTGCTCACATGTTCTTTCCTGCG
TTATCCCCTGATTCTGTGGATAACCGTATTACCGCCTTTGAGTGAGCTGATACCGCTCGCCGCAGCCGAA
CGACCGAGCGCAGCGAGTCAGTGAGCGAGGAAGCTATGGTGCACTCTCAGTACAATCTGCTCTGATGCCG
CATAGTTAAGCCAGTATACACTCCGCTATCGCTACGTGACTGGGTCATGGCTGCGCCCCGACACCCGCCA
ACACCCGCTGACGCGCCCTGACGGGCTTGTCTGCTCCCGGCATCCGCTTACAGACAAGCTGTGACCGTCT
CCGGGAGCTGCATGTGTCAGAGGTTTTCACCGTCATCACCGAAACGCGCGAGGCAGCTGCGGTAAAGCTC
ATCAGCGTGGTCGTGCAGCGATTCACAGATGTCTGCCTGTTCATCCGCGTCCAGCTCGTTGAGTTTCTCC
AGAAGCGTTAATGTCTGGCTTCTGATAAAGCGGGCCATGTTAAGGGCGGTTTTTTCCTGTTTGGTCACTG
ATGCCTCCGTGTAAGGGGGATTTCTGTTCATGGGGGTAATGATACCGATGAAACGAGAGAGGATGCTCAC
GATACGGGTTACTGATGATGAACATGCCCGGTTACTGGAACGTTGTGAGGGTAAACAACTGGCGGTATGG
ATGCGGCGGGACCAGAGAAAAATCACTCAGGGTCAATGCCAGCCGAACGCCAGCAAGACGTAGCCCAGCG
CGTCGGCCGCCATGCCGGCGATAATGGCCTGCTTCTCGCCGAAACGTTTGGTGGCGGGACCAGTGACGAA
GGCTTGAGCGAGGGCGTGCAAGATTCCGAATACCGCAAGCGACAGGCCGATCATCGTCGCGCTCCAGCGA
AAGCGGTCCTCGCCGAAAATGACCCAGAGCGCTGCCGGCACCTGTCCTACGAGTTGCATGATAAAGAAGA
CAGTCATAAGTGCGGCGACGATAGTCATGCCCCGCGCCCACCGGAAGGAGCTGACTGGGTTGAAGGCTCT
CAAGGGCATCGGTCGAGATCCCGGTGCCTAATGAGTGAGCTAACTTACATTAATTGCGTTGCGCTCACTG
CCCGCTTTCCAGTCGGGAAACCTGTCGTGCCAGCTGCATTAATGAATCGGCCAACGCGCGGGGAGAGGCG
GTTTGCGTATTGGGCGCCAGGGTGGTTTTTCTTTTCACCAGTGAGACGGGCAACAGCTGATTGCCCTTCA
CCGCCTGGCCCTGAGAGAGTTGCAGCAAGCGGTCCACGCTGGTTTGCCCCAGCAGGCGAAAATCCTGTTT
GATGGTGGTTAACGGCGGGATATAACATGAGCTGTCTTCGGTATCGTCGTATCCCACTACCGAGATATCC
GCACCAACGCGCAGCCCGGACTCGGTAATGGCGCGCATTGCGCCCAGCGCCATCTGATCGTTGGCAACCA
GCATCGCAGTGGGAACGATGCCCTCATTCAGCATTTGCATGGTTTGTTGAAAACCGGACATGGCACTCCA
GTCGCCTTCCCGTTCCGCTATCGGCTGAATTTGATTGCGAGTGAGATATTTATGCCAGCCAGCCAGACGC
AGACGCGCCGAGACAGAACTTAATGGGCCCGCTAACAGCGCGATTTGCTGGTGACCCAATGCGACCAGAT
GCTCCACGCCCAGTCGCGTACCGTCTTCATGGGAGAAAATAATACTGTTGATGGGTGTCTGGTCAGAGAC
ATCAAGAAATAACGCCGGAACATTAGTGCAGGCAGCTTCCACAGCAATGGCATCCTGGTCATCCAGCGGA
TAGTTAATGATCAGCCCACTGACGCGTTGCGCGAGAAGATTGTGCACCGCCGCTTTACAGGCTTCGACGC
CGCTTCGTTCTACCATCGACACCACCACGCTGGCACCCAGTTGATCGGCGCGAGATTTAATCGCCGCGAC
AATTTGCGACGGCGCGTGCAGGGCCAGACTGGAGGTGGCAACGCCAATCAGCAACGACTGTTTGCCCGCC
AGTTGTTGTGCCACGCGGTTGGGAATGTAATTCAGCTCCGCCATCGCCGCTTCCACTTTTTCCCGCGTTT
TCGCAGAAACGTGGCTGGCCTGGTTCACCACGCGGGAAACGGTCTGATAAGAGACACCGGCATACTCTGC
GACATCGTATAACGTTACTGGTTTCACATTCACCACCCTGAATTGACTCTCTTCCGGGCGCTATCATGCC
ATACCGCGAAAGGTTTTGCGCCATTCGATGGTGTCCGGGATCTCGACGCTCTCCCTTATGCGACTCCTGC
ATTAGGAAGCAGCCCAGTAGTAGGTTGAGGCCGTTGAGCACCGCCGCCGCAAGGAATGGTGCATGCCGGC
ATGCCGCCCTTTCGTCTTCAAGAATTAATTCCCAATTCCCCAGGCATCAAATAAAACGAAAGGCTCAGTC
GAAAGACTGGGCCTTTCGTTTTATCTGTTGTTTGTCGGTGAACGCTCTCCTGAGTAGGACAAATCCGCCG
GGAGCGGATTTGAACGTTGCGAAGCAACGGCCCGGAGGGTGGCGGGCAGGACGCCCGCCATAAACTGCCA
GGAATTAATTCCCCAGGCATCAAATAAAACGAAAGGCTCAGTCGAAAGACTGGGCCTTTCGTTTTATCTG
TTGTTTGTCGGTGAACGCTCTCCTGAGTAGGACAAATCCGCCGGGAGCGGATTTGAACGTTGCGAAGCAA
CGGCCCGGAGGGTGGCGGGCAGGACGCCCGCCATAAACTGCCAGGAATTAATTCCCCAGGCATCAAATAA
AACGAAAGGCTCAGTCGAAAGACTGGGCCTTTCGTTTTATCTGTTGTTTGTCGGTGAACGCTCTCCTGAG
TAGGACAAATCCGCCGGGAGCGGATTTGAACGTTGCGAAGCAACGGCCCGGAGGGTGGCGGGCAGGACGC
CCGCCATAAACTGCCAGGAATTAATTCCCCAGGCATCAAATAAAACGAAAGGCTCAGTCGAAAGACTGGG
CCTTTCGTTTTATCTGTTGTTTGTCGGTGAACGCTCTCCTGAGTAGGACAAATCCGCCGGGAGCGGATTT
GAACGTTGCGAAGCAACGGCCCGGAGGGTGGCGGGCAGGACGCCCGCCATAAACTGCCAGGAATTAATTC
CCCAGGCATCAAATAAAACGAAAGGCTCAGTCGAAAGACTGGGCCTTTCGTTTTATCTGTTGTTTGTCGG
TGAACGCTCTCCTGAGTAGGACAAATCCGCCGGGAGCGGATTTGAACGTTGCGAAGCAACGGCCCGGAGG
GTGGCGGGCAGGACGCCCGCCATAAACTGCCAGGAATTGGGGATCGGAATTAATTCCCGGTTTAAACCGG
GGATCTCGATCCCGCGAAAT
Features (pLannotate 1.2.2; 24 found; start..end, strand, type, name):
      1..19      +  promoter       T7 promoter: promoter for bacteriophage T7 RNA polymerase
     20..44      +  protein_bind   lac operator: The lac repressor binds to the lac operator to inhibit transcription in E. coli. This inhibition can be relieved by adding lactose or isopropyl-β-D-thiogalactopyranoside (IPTG). lac repressor encoded by lacI
     59..81      +  RBS            RBS: efficient ribosome binding site from bacteriophage T7 gene 10 (Olins and Rangwala, 1989)
     89..1351    +  CDS            Tdg: TDG_MOUSE - Experimental evidence at protein level: Swiss-Prot protein existence level 1. DNA glycosylase that plays a key role in active DNA demethylation: specifically recognizes and binds 5-formylcytosine (5fC) and 5-carboxylcytosine (5caC) in the context of CpG sites and mediates their excision through base-excision repair (BER) to install an unmethylated cytosine (PubMed:21817016). Cannot remove 5- hydroxymethylcytosine (5hmC). According to an alternative model, involved in DNA demethylation by mediating DNA glycolase activity toward 5-hydroxymethyluracil (5hmU) produced by deamination of
   1391..2044    +  CDS            GST26_SCHJA: Experimental evidence at protein level: Swiss-Prot protein existence level 1. GST isoenzymes appear to play a central role in the parasite detoxification system. Other functions are also suspected including a role in increasing the solubility of haematin in the parasite gut. From Schistosoma japonicum (Blood fluke).
   2053..2102    +  CDS            SET1 (fragment): solubility-enhancement tag derived from T7 phage gene 10B
   2110..2157    +  terminator     T7 terminator: transcription terminator for bacteriophage T7 RNA polymerase
   2217..2321    +  promoter       AmpR promoter: bla
   2322..3182    +  CDS            AmpR: β-lactamase; bla; confers resistance to ampicillin, carbenicillin, and related antibiotics
   3224..3737    -  rep_origin     M13 ori (sequence partly withheld): M13 bacteriophage origin of replication; arrow indicates direction of (+) strand synthesis
   3848..4436    +  rep_origin     ori: high-copy-number ColE1/pMB1/pBR322/pUC origin of replication
   4613..4703    -  misc_feature   bom (fragment): basis of mobility region from pBR322
   4805..4996    -  CDS            rop: Rop protein, which maintains plasmids at low copy number; rop
   5037..5147    +  CDS            mbeC (fragment): MBEC_ECOLX - Experimental evidence at protein level: Swiss-Prot protein existence level 1. Required for efficient mobilization of ColE1 plasmid and is thus essential to promote the specific transfer of the plasmid during conjugation. Probably functions by inducing DNA bending, helping the MbeA relaxase to melt the DNA around the nic site and cleave the phosphodiester bond. Binds specifically double-stranded DNA (dsDNA) containing the ColE1 oriT but does not recognize the inverted repeat (IR). From Escherichia coli.
   5182..5504    -  CDS            TcR (fragment): tetracycline efflux protein; tet; confers resistance to tetracycline
   5519..5540    -  protein_bind   CAP binding site: CAP binding activates transcription in the presence of cAMP. E. coli catabolite activator protein
   5553..6635    -  CDS            lacI: lac repressor; lacI; The lac repressor binds to the lac operator to inhibit transcription in E. coli. This inhibition can be relieved by adding lactose or isopropyl-β-D-thiogalactopyranoside (IPTG).
   6636..6713    -  promoter       lacI promoter: lacI
   6721..6814    -  CDS            TcR (fragment): tetracycline efflux protein; tet; confers resistance to tetracycline
   6866..6952    +  terminator     rrnB T1 terminator: Escherichia coli rrnB; transcription terminator T1 from the E. coli rrnB gene
   7049..7135    +  terminator     rrnB T1 terminator: Escherichia coli rrnB; transcription terminator T1 from the E. coli rrnB gene
   7232..7318    +  terminator     rrnB T1 terminator: Escherichia coli rrnB; transcription terminator T1 from the E. coli rrnB gene
   7415..7501    +  terminator     rrnB T1 terminator: Escherichia coli rrnB; transcription terminator T1 from the E. coli rrnB gene
   7598..7684    +  terminator     rrnB T1 terminator: Escherichia coli rrnB; transcription terminator T1 from the E. coli rrnB gene
