>Addgene plasmid #81049 | pTG-mTDGa.1 | addgene full sequence | sequence record 220964 | Addgene NGS Result
TAATACGACTCACTATAGGGGAATTGTGAGCGGATAACAATTCCCCTCTAGAAATAATTTTGTTTAACTT
TAAGAAGGAGATATAACCATGGACGCAGAGGCCGCGCGCAGCTATTCTCTGGAGCAAGTTCAAGCTTTGT
ATTCATTTCCATTTCAACAAATGATGGCAGAAGTTCCTAACATGGCAGTCACGACTGGACAGCAGGTGCC
AGCAGTAGCTCCTAACATGGCAACCGTGACAGAACAGCAGGTGCCCGCAGACGCTCCTGTCCAGGAACCT
GCACCAGAAGCTCCAAAGAGAAGGAAAAGGAAACCCAGAGCAGCAGAGCCCCAGGAACCAGTGGAGCCCA
AAAAACCTGCTACGTCGAAGAAATCCGGCAAGTCTACAAAATCAAAGGAAAAGCAGGAGAAAATCACAGA
CGCGTTTAAAGTGAAAAGGAAAGTGGACCGCTTCAACGGCGTCTCTGAAGCTGAGCTTCTGACCAAGACT
CTTCCTGACATTTTGACCTTCAATCTGGATATTGTGATCATTGGCATTGCCCCGGGATTAATGGCTGCTT
ACAAAGGACATCACTACCCTGGGCCTGGAAATCACTTCTGGAAGTGTCTGTTCATGTCGGGGCTGAGTGA
GGTGCAGCTGAATCACATGGATGACCACACCTTACCCGGCAAGTACGGCATCGGATTCACCAACATGGTG
GAACGGACGACGCCGGGCAGCAAGGATCTGTCTAGTAAAGAGTTCCGGGAAGGAGGGCGCATCCTGGTGC
AGAAACTGCAGAAATATCAGCCACGAATAGCGGTGTTTAATGGAAAATGTATTTATGAAATTTTCAGTAA
AGAAGTTTTTGGAGTAAAGGTTAAGAACTTGGAATTTGGGCTTCAACCCCACAAGATCCCAGACACAGAA
ACTCTGTGCTACGTCATGCCGTCGTCCAGCGCCAGATGTGCTCAGTTTCCCCGGGCCCAGGACAAAGTTC
ATTACTACATTAAGCTGAAGGACTTGAGAGACCAGCTGAAAGGCATTGAACGCAACACCGACGTTCAGGA
AGTGCAGTATACATTTGACCTGCAGCTTGCGCAAGAGGACGCAAAGAAGATGGCTGTTAAGGAAGAAAAG
TATGATCCAGGCTATGAGGCAGCTTACGGCGGCGCCTATGGGGAAAACCCATGTAATGGGGAACCTTGTG
GCATTGCTTCAAATGGGCTAACAGCCCACAGTGCGGAGCCGAGAGGAGAAGCGACCCCCGGCGATGTTCC
AAATGGGCAGTGGATGGCACAGTCGTTTGCAGAGCAGATCCCTTCTTTTAATAATTGTGGGACCCGAGAG
CAGGAAGAAGAGAGCCACGCTCTCGAGCTGGAAGTTCTGTTCCAGGGGCCCGGATCCGGAATGTCCCCTA
TACTAGGTTATTGGAAAATTAAGGGCCTTGTGCAACCCACTCGACTTCTTTTGGAATATCTTGAAGAAAA
ATATGAAGAGCATTTGTATGAGCGCGATGAAGGTGATAAATGGCGAAACAAAAAGTTTGAATTGGGTTTG
GAGTTTCCCAATCTTCCTTATTATATTGATGGTGATGTTAAATTAACACAGTCTATGGCCATCATACGTT
ATATAGCTGACAAGCACAACATGTTGGGTGGTTGTCCAAAAGAGCGTGCAGAGATTTCAATGCTTGAAGG
AGCGGTTTTGGATATTAGATACGGTGTTTCGAGAATTGCATATAGTAAAGACTTTGAAACTCTCAAAGTT
GATTTTCTTAGCAAGCTACCTGAAATGCTGAAAATGTTCGAAGATCGTTTATGTCATAAAACATATTTAA
ATGGTGATCATGTAACCCATCCTGACTTCATGTTGTATGACGCTCTTGATGTTGTTTTATACATGGACCC
AATGTGCCTGGATGCGTTCCCAAAATTAGTTTGTTTTAAAAAACGTATTGAAGCTATCCCACAAATTGAT
AAGTACTTGAAATCCAGCAAGTATATAGCATGGCCTTTGCAGGGCTGGCAAGCCACGTTTGGTGGTGGCG
ACCATCCTCCAAAATAGATCCGGCTGCTAACAAAGCCCGAAAGGAAGCTGAGTTGGCTGCTGCCACCGCT
GAGCAATAACTAGCATAACCCCTTGGGGCCTCTAAACGGGTCTTGAGGGGTTTTTTGCTGAAAGGAGGAA
CTATATCCGGATAACTACGTCAGGTGGCACTTTTCGGGGAAATGTGCGCGGAACCCCTATTTGTTTATTT
TTCTAAATACATTCAAATATGTATCCGCTCATGAGACAATAACCCTGATAAATGCTTCAATAATATTGAA
AAAGGAAGAGTATGAGTATTCAACATTTCCGTGTCGCCCTTATTCCCTTTTTTGCGGCATTTTGCCTTCC
TGTTTTTGCTCACCCAGAAACGCTGGTGAAAGTAAAAGATGCTGAAGATCAGTTGGGTGCACGAGTGGGT
TACATCGAACTGGATCTCAACAGCGGTAAGATCCTTGAGAGTTTTCGCCCCGAAGAACGTTTCCCAATGA
TGAGCACTTTTAAAGTTCTGCTATGTGGCGCGGTATTATCCCGTGTTGACGCCGGGCAAGAGCAACTCGG
TCGCCGCATACACTATTCTCAGAATGACTTGGTTGAGTACTCACCAGTCACAGAAAAGCATCTTACGGAT
GGCATGACAGTAAGAGAATTATGCAGTGCTGCCATAACCATGAGTGATAACACTGCGGCCAACTTACTTC
TGACAACGATCGGAGGACCGAAGGAGCTAACCGCTTTTTTGCACAACATGGGGGATCATGTAACTCGCCT
TGATCGTTGGGAACCGGAGCTGAATGAAGCCATACCAAACGACGAGCGTGACACCACGATGCCTGTAGCA
ATGGCAACAACGTTGCGCAAACTATTAACTGGCGAACTACTTACTCTAGCTTCCCGGCAACAATTAATAG
ACTGGATGGAGGCGGATAAAGTTGCAGGACCACTTCTGCGCTCGGCCCTTCCGGCTGGCTGGTTTATTGC
TGATAAATCTGGAGCCGGTGAGCGTGGGTCTCGCGGTATCATTGCAGCACTGGGGCCAGATGGTAAGCCC
TCCCGTATCGTAGTTATCTACACGACGGGGAGTCAGGCAACTATGGATGAACGAAATAGACAGATCGCTG
AGATAGGTGCCTCACTGATTAAGCATTGGTAACTGTCAGACCAAGTTTACTCATATATACTTTAGATTGA
TT
[38 nt withheld, positions 3223-3260]
A
[37 nt withheld, positions 3262-3298]
ATTTTGTTAAAATTCGCGTTAAATTTTTGTTAAATCAGCTCATTTTTTAACCAATAGGCCGAAATCGGCA
AAATCCCTTATAAATCAAAAGAATAGCCCGAGATAGGGT
[37 nt withheld, positions 3408-3444]
AAAGAACGTGGACTCCAACGTCAAAGG
[141 nt withheld, positions 3472-3612]
G
[125 nt withheld, positions 3614-3738]
AAAGGATCTAGGTGAAGATCCTTTTTGATAATCTCATGACCAAAATCCCTTAACGTGAGTTTTCGTTCCA
CTGAGCGTCAGACCCCGTAGAAAAGATCAAAGGATCTTCTTGAGATCCTTTTTTTCTGCGCGTAATCTGC
TGCTTGCAAACAAAAAAACCACCGCTACCAGCGGTGGTTTGTTTGCCGGATCAAGAGCTACCAACTCTTT
TTCCGAAGGTAACTGGCTTCAGCAGAGCGCAGATACCAAATACTGTCCTTCTAGTGTAGCCGTAGTTAGG
CCACCACTTCAAGAACTCTGTAGCACCGCCTACATACCTCGCTCTGCTAATCCTGTTACCAGTGGCTGCT
GCCAGTGGCGATAAGTCGTGTCTTACCGGGTTGGACTCAAGACGATAGTTACCGGATAAGGCGCAGCGGT
CGGGCTGAACGGGGGGTTCGTGCACACAGCCCAGCTTGGAGCGAACGACCTACACCGAACTGAGATACCT
ACAGCGTGAGCTATGAGAAAGCGCCACGCTTCCCGAAGGGAGAAAGGCGGACAGGTATCCGGTAAGCGGC
AGGGTCGGAACAGGAGAGCGCACGAGGGAGCTTCCAGGGGGAAACGCCTGGTATCTTTATAGTCCTGTCG
GGTTTCGCCACCTCTGACTTGAGCGTCGATTTTTGTGATGCTCGTCAGGGGGGCGGAGCCTATGGAAAAA
CGCCAGCAACGCGGCCTTTTTACGGTTCCTGGCCTTTTGCTGGCCTTTTGCTCACATGTTCTTTCCTGCG
TTATCCCCTGATTCTGTGGATAACCGTATTACCGCCTTTGAGTGAGCTGATACCGCTCGCCGCAGCCGAA
CGACCGAGCGCAGCGAGTCAGTGAGCGAGGAAGCTATGGTGCACTCTCAGTACAATCTGCTCTGATGCCG
CATAGTTAAGCCAGTATACACTCCGCTATCGCTACGTGACTGGGTCATGGCTGCGCCCCGACACCCGCCA
ACACCCGCTGACGCGCCCTGACGGGCTTGTCTGCTCCCGGCATCCGCTTACAGACAAGCTGTGACCGTCT
CCGGGAGCTGCATGTGTCAGAGGTTTTCACCGTCATCACCGAAACGCGCGAGGCAGCTGCGGTAAAGCTC
ATCAGCGTGGTCGTGCAGCGATTCACAGATGTCTGCCTGTTCATCCGCGTCCAGCTCGTTGAGTTTCTCC
AGAAGCGTTAATGTCTGGCTTCTGATAAAGCGGGCCATGTTAAGGGCGGTTTTTTCCTGTTTGGTCACTG
ATGCCTCCGTGTAAGGGGGATTTCTGTTCATGGGGGTAATGATACCGATGAAACGAGAGAGGATGCTCAC
GATACGGGTTACTGATGATGAACATGCCCGGTTACTGGAACGTTGTGAGGGTAAACAACTGGCGGTATGG
ATGCGGCGGGACCAGAGAAAAATCACTCAGGGTCAATGCCAGCCGAACGCCAGCAAGACGTAGCCCAGCG
CGTCGGCCGCCATGCCGGCGATAATGGCCTGCTTCTCGCCGAAACGTTTGGTGGCGGGACCAGTGACGAA
GGCTTGAGCGAGGGCGTGCAAGATTCCGAATACCGCAAGCGACAGGCCGATCATCGTCGCGCTCCAGCGA
AAGCGGTCCTCGCCGAAAATGACCCAGAGCGCTGCCGGCACCTGTCCTACGAGTTGCATGATAAAGAAGA
CAGTCATAAGTGCGGCGACGATAGTCATGCCCCGCGCCCACCGGAAGGAGCTGACTGGGTTGAAGGCTCT
CAAGGGCATCGGTCGAGATCCCGGTGCCTAATGAGTGAGCTAACTTACATTAATTGCGTTGCGCTCACTG
CCCGCTTTCCAGTCGGGAAACCTGTCGTGCCAGCTGCATTAATGAATCGGCCAACGCGCGGGGAGAGGCG
GTTTGCGTATTGGGCGCCAGGGTGGTTTTTCTTTTCACCAGTGAGACGGGCAACAGCTGATTGCCCTTCA
CCGCCTGGCCCTGAGAGAGTTGCAGCAAGCGGTCCACGCTGGTTTGCCCCAGCAGGCGAAAATCCTGTTT
GATGGTGGTTAACGGCGGGATATAACATGAGCTGTCTTCGGTATCGTCGTATCCCACTACCGAGATATCC
GCACCAACGCGCAGCCCGGACTCGGTAATGGCGCGCATTGCGCCCAGCGCCATCTGATCGTTGGCAACCA
GCATCGCAGTGGGAACGATGCCCTCATTCAGCATTTGCATGGTTTGTTGAAAACCGGACATGGCACTCCA
GTCGCCTTCCCGTTCCGCTATCGGCTGAATTTGATTGCGAGTGAGATATTTATGCCAGCCAGCCAGACGC
AGACGCGCCGAGACAGAACTTAATGGGCCCGCTAACAGCGCGATTTGCTGGTGACCCAATGCGACCAGAT
GCTCCACGCCCAGTCGCGTACCGTCTTCATGGGAGAAAATAATACTGTTGATGGGTGTCTGGTCAGAGAC
ATCAAGAAATAACGCCGGAACATTAGTGCAGGCAGCTTCCACAGCAATGGCATCCTGGTCATCCAGCGGA
TAGTTAATGATCAGCCCACTGACGCGTTGCGCGAGAAGATTGTGCACCGCCGCTTTACAGGCTTCGACGC
CGCTTCGTTCTACCATCGACACCACCACGCTGGCACCCAGTTGATCGGCGCGAGATTTAATCGCCGCGAC
AATTTGCGACGGCGCGTGCAGGGCCAGACTGGAGGTGGCAACGCCAATCAGCAACGACTGTTTGCCCGCC
AGTTGTTGTGCCACGCGGTTGGGAATGTAATTCAGCTCCGCCATCGCCGCTTCCACTTTTTCCCGCGTTT
TCGCAGAAACGTGGCTGGCCTGGTTCACCACGCGGGAAACGGTCTGATAAGAGACACCGGCATACTCTGC
GACATCGTATAACGTTACTGGTTTCACATTCACCACCCTGAATTGACTCTCTTCCGGGCGCTATCATGCC
ATACCGCGAAAGGTTTTGCGCCATTCGATGGTGTCCGGGATCTCGACGCTCTCCCTTATGCGACTCCTGC
ATTAGGAAGCAGCCCAGTAGTAGGTTGAGGCCGTTGAGCACCGCCGCCGCAAGGAATGGTGCATGCCGGC
ATGCCGCCCTTTCGTCTTCAAGAATTAATTCCCAATTCCCCAGGCATCAAATAAAACGAAAGGCTCAGTC
GAAAGACTGGGCCTTTCGTTTTATCTGTTGTTTGTCGGTGAACGCTCTCCTGAGTAGGACAAATCCGCCG
GGAGCGGATTTGAACGTTGCGAAGCAACGGCCCGGAGGGTGGCGGGCAGGACGCCCGCCATAAACTGCCA
GGAATTAATTCCCCAGGCATCAAATAAAACGAAAGGCTCAGTCGAAAGACTGGGCCTTTCGTTTTATCTG
TTGTTTGTCGGTGAACGCTCTCCTGAGTAGGACAAATCCGCCGGGAGCGGATTTGAACGTTGCGAAGCAA
CGGCCCGGAGGGTGGCGGGCAGGACGCCCGCCATAAACTGCCAGGAATTAATTCCCCAGGCATCAAATAA
AACGAAAGGCTCAGTCGAAAGACTGGGCCTTTCGTTTTATCTGTTGTTTGTCGGTGAACGCTCTCCTGAG
TAGGACAAATCCGCCGGGAGCGGATTTGAACGTTGCGAAGCAACGGCCCGGAGGGTGGCGGGCAGGACGC
CCGCCATAAACTGCCAGGAATTAATTCCCCAGGCATCAAATAAAACGAAAGGCTCAGTCGAAAGACTGGG
CCTTTCGTTTTATCTGTTGTTTGTCGGTGAACGCTCTCCTGAGTAGGACAAATCCGCCGGGAGCGGATTT
GAACGTTGCGAAGCAACGGCCCGGAGGGTGGCGGGCAGGACGCCCGCCATAAACTGCCAGGAATTAATTC
CCCAGGCATCAAATAAAACGAAAGGCTCAGTCGAAAGACTGGGCCTTTCGTTTTATCTGTTGTTTGTCGG
TGAACGCTCTCCTGAGTAGGACAAATCCGCCGGGAGCGGATTTGAACGTTGCGAAGCAACGGCCCGGAGG
GTGGCGGGCAGGACGCCCGCCATAAACTGCCAGGAATTGGGGATCGGAATTAATTCCCGGTTTAAACCGG
GGATCTCGATCCCGCGAAAT
Features (pLannotate 1.2.2; 24 found; start..end, strand, type, name):
      1..19      +  promoter       T7 promoter: promoter for bacteriophage T7 RNA polymerase
     20..44      +  protein_bind   lac operator: The lac repressor binds to the lac operator to inhibit transcription in E. coli. This inhibition can be relieved by adding lactose or isopropyl-β-D-thiogalactopyranoside (IPTG). lac repressor encoded by lacI
     59..81      +  RBS            RBS: efficient ribosome binding site from bacteriophage T7 gene 10 (Olins and Rangwala, 1989)
     89..1351    +  CDS            Tdg: TDG_MOUSE - Experimental evidence at protein level: Swiss-Prot protein existence level 1. DNA glycosylase that plays a key role in active DNA demethylation: specifically recognizes and binds 5-formylcytosine (5fC) and 5-carboxylcytosine (5caC) in the context of CpG sites and mediates their excision through base-excision repair (BER) to install an unmethylated cytosine (PubMed:21817016). Cannot remove 5- hydroxymethylcytosine (5hmC). According to an alternative model, involved in DNA demethylation by mediating DNA glycolase activity toward 5-hydroxymethyluracil (5hmU) produced by deamination of
   1391..2044    +  CDS            GST26_SCHJA: Experimental evidence at protein level: Swiss-Prot protein existence level 1. GST isoenzymes appear to play a central role in the parasite detoxification system. Other functions are also suspected including a role in increasing the solubility of haematin in the parasite gut. From Schistosoma japonicum (Blood fluke).
   2053..2102    +  CDS            SET1 (fragment): solubility-enhancement tag derived from T7 phage gene 10B
   2110..2157    +  terminator     T7 terminator: transcription terminator for bacteriophage T7 RNA polymerase
   2217..2321    +  promoter       AmpR promoter: bla
   2322..3182    +  CDS            AmpR: β-lactamase; bla; confers resistance to ampicillin, carbenicillin, and related antibiotics
   3224..3737    -  rep_origin     M13 ori (sequence partly withheld): M13 bacteriophage origin of replication; arrow indicates direction of (+) strand synthesis
   3848..4436    +  rep_origin     ori: high-copy-number ColE1/pMB1/pBR322/pUC origin of replication
   4613..4703    -  misc_feature   bom (fragment): basis of mobility region from pBR322
   4805..4996    -  CDS            rop: Rop protein, which maintains plasmids at low copy number; rop
   5037..5147    +  CDS            mbeC (fragment): MBEC_ECOLX - Experimental evidence at protein level: Swiss-Prot protein existence level 1. Required for efficient mobilization of ColE1 plasmid and is thus essential to promote the specific transfer of the plasmid during conjugation. Probably functions by inducing DNA bending, helping the MbeA relaxase to melt the DNA around the nic site and cleave the phosphodiester bond. Binds specifically double-stranded DNA (dsDNA) containing the ColE1 oriT but does not recognize the inverted repeat (IR). From Escherichia coli.
   5182..5504    -  CDS            TcR (fragment): tetracycline efflux protein; tet; confers resistance to tetracycline
   5519..5540    -  protein_bind   CAP binding site: CAP binding activates transcription in the presence of cAMP. E. coli catabolite activator protein
   5553..6635    -  CDS            lacI: lac repressor; lacI; The lac repressor binds to the lac operator to inhibit transcription in E. coli. This inhibition can be relieved by adding lactose or isopropyl-β-D-thiogalactopyranoside (IPTG).
   6636..6713    -  promoter       lacI promoter: lacI
   6721..6814    -  CDS            TcR (fragment): tetracycline efflux protein; tet; confers resistance to tetracycline
   6866..6952    +  terminator     rrnB T1 terminator: Escherichia coli rrnB; transcription terminator T1 from the E. coli rrnB gene
   7049..7135    +  terminator     rrnB T1 terminator: Escherichia coli rrnB; transcription terminator T1 from the E. coli rrnB gene
   7232..7318    +  terminator     rrnB T1 terminator: Escherichia coli rrnB; transcription terminator T1 from the E. coli rrnB gene
   7415..7501    +  terminator     rrnB T1 terminator: Escherichia coli rrnB; transcription terminator T1 from the E. coli rrnB gene
   7598..7684    +  terminator     rrnB T1 terminator: Escherichia coli rrnB; transcription terminator T1 from the E. coli rrnB gene
