[The description below was written by a language model from this plasmid's Addgene catalogue record and pLannotate feature annotations shown in this document.]
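Description:
pTG-mTDGa.1 is a 7.8 kb bacterial expression plasmid built on the pTXB3 backbone, in which the original Mxe GyrA intein–chitin-binding-domain module has been replaced by a PreScission protease cleavage site followed by glutathione S-transferase. It is maintained in E. coli under ampicillin selection (β-lactamase driven by its own promoter) and replicates from a ColE1/pMB1-type origin. The rop gene is also present, consistent with the catalogue listing of the plasmid as low copy. An M13 phage origin is also annotated, along with backbone remnants: a bom fragment, an mbeC fragment and two tetracycline-resistance gene fragments. Five tandem rrnB T1 terminators lie upstream of the expression cassette, presumably to insulate it from read-through transcription.

The payload is the mouse thymine DNA glycosylase (Tdg) coding sequence, 1263 bp, cloned between NcoI and XhoI. It carries an asparagine 151 to alanine substitution that the record describes as rendering the enzyme catalytically dead. Transcription is driven by a T7 promoter with an adjacent lac operator, and translation uses the T7 gene 10 ribosome binding site. The plasmid-borne lacI gene supplies repressor, so expression is IPTG-inducible in a host that provides T7 RNA polymerase. The Tdg reading frame is followed by Schistosoma japonicum GST as a C-terminal fusion, which permits glutathione affinity purification. The intervening PreScission site allows the tag to be removed afterwards. A T7 terminator closes the unit, and the short "SET1" fragment annotated just before it is probably a residual backbone sequence. The construct is intended for producing recombinant inactive TDG, for example as a control protein in biochemical studies of TET–TDG–base excision repair-mediated DNA demethylation.
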