Addgene plasmid #81049: pTG-mTDGa.1
Purpose: bacterial expression of catalytically dead murine TDG
Depositing lab: Primo Schaer. Depositing organization: University of Basel. Publication: Biochemical reconstitution of TET1-TDG-BER-dependent active DNA demethylation reveals a highly coordinated mechanism. Weber AR, Krawczyk C, Robertson AB, Kusnierczyk A, Vagbo CB, Schuermann D, Klungland A, Schar P. Nat Commun. 2016 Mar 2;7:10806. doi: 10.1038/ncomms10806. PubMed 26932196.
Backbone
  Vector backbone: pTXB3
  Backbone manufacturer: New England Biolabs
  Backbone size w/o insert (bp): 6550
  Total vector size (bp): 7818
  Modifications to backbone: Mxe GyrA intein-CBD replaced by PreScission cleavage site and GST
  Vector type: Bacterial Expression
Growth in bacteria
  Bacterial resistance: Ampicillin, 100 μg/mL
  Growth temperature: 37°C
  Growth strain: DH5alpha
  Copy number: Low Copy
Gene/Insert
  Gene/Insert name: TDG
  Species: M. musculus (mouse)
  Insert size (bp): 1263
  Mutation: asparagine 151 changed to alanine
  GenBank ID: NM_011561.2
  Entrez Gene: Tdg (a.k.a. E130317C12Rik, JZA-3, Jza1)
  Promoter: T7
  Tag / fusion protein: GST (C terminal on backbone)
  Cloning method: Restriction Enzyme; 5′ cloning site NcoI (not destroyed); 3′ cloning site XhoI (not destroyed)
  Sequencing primers: 5′ T7_promoter; 3′ T7_terminal_primer
Terms and licenses: Academic/Nonprofit Terms; Industry Terms: Not Available to Industry
How to cite: pTG-mTDGa.1 was a gift from Primo Schaer (Addgene plasmid # 81049 ; http://n2t.net/addgene:81049 ; RRID:Addgene_81049)
