>Addgene plasmid #81049 | pTG-mTDGa.1 | addgene partial sequence | sequence record 157200 | GST-R 5'-AAAGAAGTCGAGTGGGTTGC-3'
TACCTAGTATAGGGGACATTCCGGATCCGGGCCCCTGGAACAGAACTTCCAGCTCGAGAGCGTGGCTCTC
TTCTTCCTGCTCTCGGGTCCCACAATTATTAAAAGAAGGGATCTGCTCTGCAAACGACTGTGCCATCCAC
TGCCCATTTGGAACATCGCCGGGGGTCGCTTCTCCTCTCGGCTCCGCACTGTGGGCTGTTAGCCCATTTG
AAGCAATGCCACAAGGTTCCCCATTACATGGGTTTTCCCCATAGGCGCCGCCGTAAGCTGCCTCATAGCC
TGGATCATACTTTTCTTCCTTAACAGCCATCTTCTTTGCGTCCTCTTGCGCAAGCTGCAGGTCAAATGTA
TACTGCACTTCCTGAACGTCGGTGTTGCGTTCAATGCCTTTCAGCTGGTCTCTCAAGTCCTTCAGCTTAA
TGTAGTAATGAACTTTGTCCTGGGCCCGGGGAAACTGAGCACATCTGGCGCTGGACGACGGCATGACGTA
GCACAGAGTTTCTGTGTCTGGGATCTTGTGGGGTTGAAGCCCAAATTCCAAGTTCTTAACCTTTACTCCA
AAAACTTCTTTACTGAAAATTTCATAAATACATTTTCCATTAAACACCGCTATTCGTGGCTGATATTTCT
GCAGTTTCTGCACCAGGATGCGCCCTCCTTCCCGGAACTCTTTACTAGACAGATCCTTGCTGCCCGGCGT
CGTCCGTTCCACCATGTTGGTGAATCCGATGCCGTACTTGCCGGGTAAGGTGTGGTCATCCATGTGATTC
AGCTGCAC
